Addgene plasmid #44690: pTC3-dmd-2
Depositing lab: Phillip Newmark. Depositing organization: University of Illinois at Urbana-Champaign. Publication: A sex-specific transcription factor controls male identity in a simultaneous hermaphrodite. Chong T, Collins JJ 3rd, Brubacher JL, Zarkower D, Newmark PA. Nat Commun. 2013; 4:1814. doi: 10.1038/ncomms2811. PubMed 23652002.
Backbone
  Vector backbone: pJC53.2
  Backbone size w/o insert (bp): 3240
  Vector type: T/A Cloning Vector for dsRNA generation and the generation of sense and anti-sense probes
Growth in bacteria
  Bacterial resistance: Ampicillin and Kanamycin, 100 & 50 μg/mL
  Growth temperature: 37°C
  Growth strain: DH5alpha
  Copy number: High Copy
Gene/Insert
  Gene/Insert name: Smed-dmd-2, 3’ RACE product
  Species: Schmidtea mediterranea
  GenBank ID: KC36560
  Cloning method: Restriction Enzyme; 5′ cloning site Eam1105I (destroyed during cloning); 3′ cloning site Eam1105I (destroyed during cloning)
  Sequencing primers: 5′ Sp6; 3′ T3
Terms and licenses: Academic/Nonprofit Terms; Industry Terms: Not Available to Industry
How to cite: pTC3-dmd-2 was a gift from Phillip Newmark (Addgene plasmid # 44690 ; http://n2t.net/addgene:44690 ; RRID:Addgene_44690)
