[The description below was written by a language model from this plasmid's Addgene catalogue record.]
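Description:
pTC3-dmd-2 is a bacterial cloning plasmid built on pJC53.2, a roughly 3.2 kb T/A cloning vector designed for making double-stranded RNA and sense or antisense RNA probes from a cloned cDNA fragment. It is maintained as a high-copy plasmid in standard E. coli cloning strains and is selected with both ampicillin and kanamycin. The record does not include a feature table, so the origin of replication and the exact layout of the resistance cassettes and promoters are not documented here.

The insert is a 3′ RACE product of Smed-dmd-2, a gene from the planarian flatworm Schmidtea mediterranea; the insert length is not stated. It was introduced at the vector's Eam1105I sites, which are cut to generate the single-base overhangs used for T/A ligation of PCR products, and both sites were destroyed in the process. The recommended sequencing primers are SP6 on the 5′ side and T3 on the 3′ side, indicating that phage RNA polymerase promoter sequences flank the cloning site. This fits the vector's stated purpose: transcribing from one side or the other yields strand-specific riboprobes, while transcribing both strands gives complementary RNAs that anneal into dsRNA.

In keeping with the vector type and the associated study of a sex-specific transcription factor controlling male identity in a simultaneous hermaphrodite, the plasmid serves as an in vitro transcription template, presumably for dsRNA used in RNA interference knockdown of dmd-2 in planarians and for labelled probes to detect its expression, for example by in situ hybridisation. It is not an expression vector for the encoded protein.
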