>Addgene plasmid #44690 | pTC3-dmd-2 | depositor partial sequence | sequence record 62356 | pTC3-dmd-2 sequence 328 bps
GCAGCCTAGGCAAATGTTTTGTCGAAATTTTGAAAAATACCAACGAACTCCTAAATGTGCACGTTGCCGC
AATCATGGATATGTTTCACCTTTAAAAGGTCACAAGCGATACTGTAGATGGAAAGTATAAATCATTTTGC
ATTTTCTTGACTAATTATAAATTTTAGGATTGTGTCTGTGCAAAATGTGCTCTAATAGCGGAACGACAAA
GAGTGATGGCAGCTCAGGTTGCATTGCGGAGACAACAAGCGCAAGAGGAGCAGGAAATTAATGATTTTGT
CATGTATCAAAATGAAGAAATTGTTTACCCGCCAGATTCCAAAAAAAA
