>Addgene plasmid #44690 | pTC3-dmd-2 | addgene partial sequence | sequence record 64419 | T3 5'-GCAATTAACCCTCACTAAAGG-3'
CGAATTAATACGACTCACTATAGGTTTTTTTTTTTTGGAATCTGGCGGGTAAACAATTTCTTCATTTTGA
TACATGACAAAATCATTAATTTCCTGCTCCTCTTGCGCTTGTTGTCTCCGCAATGCAACCTGAGCTGCCA
TCACTCTTTGTCGTTCCGCTATTAGAGCACATTTTGCACAGACACAATCCTAAAATTTATAATTAGTCAA
GAAAATGCAAAATGATTTATACTTTCCATCTACAGTATCGCTTGTGACCTTTTAAAGGTGAAACATATCC
ATGATTGCGGCAACGTGCACATTTAGGAGTTCGTTGGTATTTTTCAAAATTTCGACAAAACATTTGCCTA
GGCTGCAAGGTCACTTCTATAGTGTCACCTAAATCTCCCTATAGTGAGGGGTATTAGGATCCGGCGCGCC
TAGCATAACCCCTTGGGGCCTCTAAACGGGTCTTGAGGGGTTTTTTGACGCGTGCTTCCTCGCTCACTGA
CTCGCTGCGCTCGGTCGTTCGGCTGCGGCGAGCGGTATCAGCTCACTCAAAGGCGGTAATACGGTTATCC
ACAGAATCAGGGGATAACGCAGGAAAGAACATGTGAGCAAAAGGCCAGCAAAAGGCCAGGAACCGTAAAA
AGGCCGCGTTGCTGGCGTTTTTCCATAGGCTCCGCCCCCCTGACGAGCATCACAAAAATCGACGCTCAAG
TCAGAGGTGGCGAAACCCGACAGGACTATAAAGATACCAGGCGTTTCCCCCTGGAAGCTCCCTCGTGCGC
TCTCCTGTTCCGACCCTGCCGCTTACCGGATACCTGTCCGCCTTTCTCCCTTC
